>Addgene plasmid #236421 | pcDNA3.1 2xFLAG-2xSTREP-Keap1 (mouse) | addgene full sequence | sequence record 473618 | Addgene NGS Result
CACTGCGGCCAACTTACTTCTGACAACGATCGGAGGACCGAAGGAGCTAACCGCTTTTTTGCACAACATG
GGGGATCATGTAACTCGCCTTGATCGTTGGGAACCGGAGCTGAATGAAGCCATACCAAACGACGAGCGTG
ACACCACGATGCCTGTAGCAATGGCAACAACGTTGCGCAAACTATTAACTGGCGAACTACTTACTCTAGC
TTCCCGGCAACAATTAATAGACTGGATGGAGGCGGATAAAGTTGCAGGACCACTTCTGCGCTCGGCCCTT
CCGGCTGGCTGGTTTATTGCTGATAAATCTGGAGCCGGTGAGCGTGGGTCTCGCGGTATCATTGCAGCAC
TGGGGCCAGATGGTAAGCCCTCCCGTATCGTAGTTATCTACACGACGGGGAGTCAGGCAACTATGGATGA
ACGAAATAGACAGATCGCTGAGATAGGTGCCTCACTGATTAAGCATTGGTAACTGTCAGACCAAGTTTAC
TCATATATACTTTAGATTGATTTAAAACTTCATTTTTAATTTAAAAGGATCTAGGTGAAGATCCTTTTTG
ATAATCTCATGACCAAAATCCCTTAACGTGAGTTTTCGTTCCACTGAGCGTCAGACCCCGTAGAAAAGAT
CAAAGGATCTTCTTGAGATCCTTTTTTTCTGCGCGTAATCTGCTGCTTGCAAACAAAAAAACCACCGCTA
CCAGCGGTGGTTTGTTTGCCGGATCAAGAGCTACCAACTCTTTTTCCGAAGGTAACTGGCTTCAGCAGAG
CGCAGATACCAAATACTGTTCTTCTAGTGTAGCCGTAGTTAGGCCACCACTTCAAGAACTCTGTAGCACC
GCCTACATACCTCGCTCTGCTAATCCTGTTACCAGTGGCTGCTGCCAGTGGCGATAAGTCGTGTCTTACC
GGGTTGGACTCAAGACGATAGTTACCGGATAAGGCGCAGCGGTCGGGCTGAACGGGGGGTTCGTGCACAC
AGCCCAGCTTGGAGCGAACGACCTACACCGAACTGAGATACCTACAGCGTGAGCTATGAGAAAGCGCCAC
GCTTCCCGAAGGGAGAAAGGCGGACAGGTATCCGGTAAGCGGCAGGGTCGGAACAGGAGAGCGCACGAGG
GAGCTTCCAGGGGGAAACGCCTGGTATCTTTATAGTCCTGTCGGGTTTCGCCACCTCTGACTTGAGCGTC
GATTTTTGTGATGCTCGTCAGGGGGGCGGAGCCTATGGAAAAACGCCAGCAACGCGGCCTTTTTACGGTT
CCTGGCCTTTTGCTGGCCTTTTGCTCACATGTTCTTTCCTGCGTTATCCCCTGATTCTGTGGATAACCGT
ATTACCGCCTTTGAGTGAGCTGATACCGCTCGCCGCAGCCGAACGACCGAGCGCAGCGAGTCAGTGAGCG
AGGAAGCGGAAGAGCGCCCAATACGCAAACCGCCTCTCCCCGCGCGTTGGCCGATTCATTAATGCAGCTG
GCACGACAGGTTTCCCGACTGGAAAGCGGGCAGTGAGCGCAACGCAATTAATGTGAGTTAGCTCACTCAT
TAGGCACCCCAGGCTTTACACTTTATGCTTCCGGCTCGTATGTTGTGTGGAATTGTGAGCGGATAACAAT
TTCACACAGGAAACAGCTATGACCATGATTACGCCAAGCTCTAGCTAGAGGTCGACGGTATACAGACATG
ATAAGATACATTGATGAGTTTGGACAAACCACAACTAGAATGCAGTGAAAAAAATGCTTTATTTGTGAAA
TTTGTGATGCTATTGCTTTATTTGTAACCATTATAAGCTGCAATAAACAAGTTGGGGTGGGCGAAGAACT
CCAGCATGAGATCCCCGCGCTGGAGGATCATCCAGCCGGCGTCCCGGAAAACGATTCCGAAGCCCAACCT
TTCATAGAAGGCGGCGGTGGAATCGAAATCTCGTGATGGCAGGTTGGGCGTCGCTTGGTCGGTCATTTCG
AACCCCAGAGTCCCGCTCAGAAGAACTCGTCAAGAAGGCGATAGAAGGCGATGCGCTGCGAATCGGGAGC
GGCGATACCGTAAAGCACGAGGAAGCGGTCAGCCCATTCGCCGCCAAGCTCTTCAGCAATATCACGGGTA
GCCAACGCTATGTCCTGATAGCGGTCCGCCACACCCAGCCGGCCACAGTCGATGAATCCAGAAAAGCGGC
CATTTTCCACCATGATATTCGGCAAGCAGGCATCGCCATGGGTCACGACGAGATCCTCGCCGTCGGGCAT
GCGCGCCTTGAGCCTGGCGAACAGTTCGGCTGGCGCGAGCCCCTGATGCTCTTCGTCCAGATCATCCTGA
TCGACAAGACCGGCTTCCATCCGAGTACGTGCTCGCTCGATGCGATGTTTCGCTTGGTGGTCGAATGGGC
AGGTAGCCGGATCAAGCGTATGCAGCCGCCGCATTGCATCAGCCATGATGGATACTTTCTCGGCAGGAGC
AAGGTGAGATGACAGGAGATCCTGCCCCGGCACTTCGCCCAATAGCAGCCAGTCCCTTCCCGCTTCAGTG
ACAACGTCGAGCACAGCTGCGCAAGGAACGCCCGTCGTGGCCAGCCACGATAGCCGCGCTGCCTCGTCCT
GCAGTTCATTCAGGGCACCGGACAGGTCGGTCTTGACAAAAAGAACCGGGCGCCCCTGCGCTGACAGCCG
GAACACGGCGGCATCAGAGCAGCCGATTGTCTGTTGTGCCCAGTCATAGCCGAATAGCCTCTCCACCCAA
GCGGCCGGAGAACCTGCGTGCAATCCATCTTGTTCAATCATGCGAAACGATCCTCATCCTGTCTCTTGAT
CAGATCCGAAAATGGATATACAAGCTCCCGGGAGCTTTTTGCAAAAGCCTAGGCCTCCAAAAAAGCCTCC
TCACTACTTCTGGAATAGCTCAGAGGCAGAGGCGGCCTCGGCCTCTGCATAAATAAAAAAAATTAGTCAG
CCATGGGGCGGAGAATGGGCGGAACTGGGCGGAGTTAGGGGCGGGATGGGCGGAGTTAGGGGCGGGACTA
TGGTTGCTGACTAATTGAGATGCATGCTTTGCATACTTCTGCCTGCTGGGGAGCCTGGGGACTTTCCACA
CCTGGTTGCTGACTAATTGAGATGCATGCTTTGCATACTTCTGCCTGCTGGGGAGCCTGGGGACTTTCCA
CACCCTAACTGACACACATTCCACAGAATTAATTCGCGTTAAATTTTTGTTAAATCAGCTCATTTTTTAA
CCAATAGGCCGAAATCGGCAAAATCCCTTATAAATCAAAAGAATAGACCGAGATAGGGT
[37 nt withheld, positions 3280-3316]
AAAGAACGTGGACTCCAACGTCAAAGG
[49 nt withheld, positions 3344-3392]
T
[91 nt withheld, positions 3394-3484]
G
[124 nt withheld, positions 3486-3609]
GGGGATACCCCCTAGAGCCCCAGCTGGTTCTTTCCGCCTCAGAAGCCATAGAGCCCACCGCATCCCCAGC
ATGCCTGCTATTGTCTTCCCAATCCTCCCCCTTGCTGTCCTGCCCCACCCCACCCCCCAGAATAGAATGA
CACCTACTCAGACAATGCGATGCAATTTCCTCATTTTATTAGGAAAGGACAGTGGGAGTGGCACCTTCCA
GGGTCAAGGAAGGCACGGGGGAGGGGCAAACAACAGATGGCTGGCAACTAGAAGGCACAGTCGAGGCTGA
TCAGCGGGTTTAAACGGGCCCTCTAGACTCGAGTCAGCAGGTACAGTTTTGTTGATCAATTTGCTTCCGA
CAGGGTTCCATGGTGACGGCCACACCCACCCCGCTGCGGCCAGATGTCATGCGGGTCACCTCACTCCAGG
TATCACTGTCCGGGTCATAGCATTCCACACTGTCCAGAAAAGTGTGGCCATCATAGCCTCCGAGGACGTA
GATCTTGCCCTGGTGCACAGTAATCCCCAGCGCACTACGGTGATGCCTCATGGGGGCTACGAAAGTCCAG
GTCTCTGTCTCCACGTCGTAGCGCTCCACACTGTTCAACTGGTCCTGCCCATCGTAGCCCCCTGCTGCAT
AGATACAGTTGTGCAGCACGCAGACCCCGGCCCCGCTCCGGATGGTATTCATCGGTGTGATCATCCGCCA
CTCATTCCTCTCTGGATAGTAACATTCTGCGGAGTTAAGCCGGTTAGTCCCGTCAAAGCCCCCCACTGCA
TACAGCAAGCGGTTGAGCACTGCCACGCCCACGCCAATCCTCCGTGTCAACATTGGCGCGACTAGATGCC
ACTCGTCCCGCTCTGGCTCATATCTCTCCACGCTGCTGTGGTGGATGCAGCCGTGGGAACCCCCGACTGC
GTAGATGTGGCCATCTATGACCCCCACCCCGATGCGGTTGCGTGGCACGCTCATAGAGGCACAGGGCGAC
CACTGGTTGGTCATGGGGTTGTAGCAGTCCAGGGCGCTGGAGTCAGTGTTGCCATCCGGAGAGTTGTTGC
GGCCGCCCACAGCGTATAGCAGCCCACCCACCACGCAGCCTGCCAGCCCACTGCGCGGCACCTGTAGATC
GGCCAGGCGCAGCCAGGAGCCATTGCTCGGGTTGTAGGCCTCCAGGTAGCTGAGCGACTGTCGGAAGTAA
CCGCCCGCTGTGTAGATGAGGCGGCCCACTTTGGGCGCGCGGCAGGGCACTGCCTGCGTGGGCTTGTGCA
GCGTGAGCTCCTGGAATATCTGCACCAGGTAGTCCTTGCAGCGCGCGTCGGCCTGCAGGATCTCACACTT
CTGCAGCTGTGTCTGCAGGAAGCGCGGCGTGAGCGCATGGCAGCGCACGGCCCGCAGCAGTGCCTGCACG
TAGAAGCGCCGCTGCGGGCAGTCGTATTTGACCCAGTCGATGCACGCGTGGAACACCTCGGACTCGCAGC
GTACGTTCAGATCATCCCGGCTGATGAGCGTGGCCAGCTGGCAGTGTGACAGGTTGAAGAACTCCTCCTG
CTTGGCCACCTCCCCGAAGTGCATGTAGATATACTCCCGGGCACGCTGGTGCAGTTCAGTGCAGCCGATC
TGCTCCGCGAAGTTGGCGATGCCAATGGCGTTGCTGGGGTCCAGCTGCTGCACGAGGAAGTCGCTGCAGG
CTCGAACCACGCTGTCAATCTGGTACATGACCGCCCCGTTCATCACGTGCAGGACACACTTCTCGCCCAC
GGAGATGGAGGCCGTGTAGGCGAACTCAATAAGCCTTTCCATGACCTTAGGGTGGATGCCTTCGATGGAC
ACCACCTCCATGCCCTGCTCCCGAAGCCCGTTGGTGAACATGGCTTTAAAGACTGGGCTGGAGGAGGCCA
GCACCACTTTGTGAGCCATGAATTGGGCAGCTGGGATGTCCTCATATTTGACCTGCAGGGTCACGTCACA
GAGTTGCTGGCTCAGGCGAAGCTCGTTCATGACGCCAAAAGCCTGCTTGGTGTGATCCTCTAGTGTGTAG
CTGAAGGTTCGGTTACCGTCCTGCGAGGGCGTCACCTCTGCCTTGCACTCCGTGGAGGCATACATCACTG
CGTCCCCGGCCCCCTCGGGGCACTTTGACCACAGGGGCAGGAACTGGCTGCTGCGGGGAGCCCCGCTAAG
CTTGGGTTCGGGCTGGGATCCAGCTCCTTTCTCGAACTGCGGGTGGCTCCAGCTTCCTCCTCCGCTGCCT
CCGCCGCTTCCTCCTCCCTTCTCGAACTGAGGGTGGCTCCAGCTGGCGGCCGACCCTTTATCATCATCAT
CTTTATAATCCATAGATCCTGGTACCTTGTCATCGTCGTCCTTGTAGTCCATGGTAAGCTTAAGTTTAAA
CGCTAGCCAGCTTGGGTCTCCCTATAGTGAGTCGTATTAATTTCGATAAGCCAGTAAGCAGTGGGTTCTC
TAGTTAGCCAGAGAGCTCTGCTTATATAGACCTCCCACCGTACACGCCTACCGCCCATTTGCGTCAATGG
GGCGGAGTTGTTACGACATTTTGGAAAGTCCCGTTGATTTTGGTGCCAAAACAAACTCCCATTGACGTCA
ATGGGGTGGAGACTTGGAAATCCCCGTGAGTCAAACCGCTATCCACGCCCATTGATGTACTGCCAAAACC
GCATCACCATGGTAATAGCGATGACTAATACGTAGATGTACTGCCAAGTAGGAAAGTCCCATAAGGTCAT
GTACTGGGCATAATGCCAGGCGGGCCATTTACCGTCATTGACGTCAATAGGGGGCGTACTTGGCATATGA
TACACTTGATGTACTGCCAAGTGGGCAGTTTACCGTAAATACTCCACCCATTGACGTCAATGGAAAGTCC
CTATTGGCGTTACTATGGGAACATACGTCATTATTGACGTCAATGGGCGGGGGTCGTTGGGCGGTCAGCC
AGGCGGGCCATTTACCGTAAGTTATGTAACGCGGAACTCCATATATGGGCTATGAACTAATGACCCCGTA
ATTGATTACTATTAATAACTAGTCAATAATCAATGTCAACGCGTATATCTGGCCCGTACATCGCGAAGCA
GCGCAAAACGCCTAACCCTAAGCAGATTCTTCATGCAATTGTCGGTCAAGCCTTGCCTTGTTGTAGCTTA
AATTTTGCTCGCGCACTACTCAGCGACCTCCAACACACAAGCAGGGAGCAGATACTGGCTTAACTATGCG
GCATCAGAGCAGATTGTACTGAGAGTGCACCATAGGGGATCGGGAGATCTCCCGATCCGTCGACGTCAGG
TGGCACTTTTCGGGGAAATGTGCGCGGAACCCCTATTTGTTTATTTTTCTAAATACATTCAAATATGTAT
CCGCTCATGAGACAATAACCCTGATAAATGCTTCAATAATATTGAAAAAGGAAGAGTATGAGTATTCAAC
ATTTCCGTGTCGCCCTTATTCCCTTTTTTGCGGCATTTTGCCTTCCTGTTTTTGCTCACCCAGAAACGCT
GGTGAAAGTAAAAGATGCTGAAGATCAGTTGGGTGCACGAGTGGGTTACATCGAACTGGATCTCAACAGC
GGTAAGATCCTTGAGAGTTTTCGCCCCGAAGAACGTTTTCCAATGATGAGCACTTTTAAAGTTCTGCTAT
GTGGCGCGGTATTATCCCGTATTGACGCCGGGCAAGAGCAACTCGGTCGCCGCATACACTATTCTCAGAA
TGACTTGGTTGAGTACTCACCAGTCACAGAAAAGCATCTTACGGATGGCATGACAGTAAGAGAATTATGC
AGTGCTGCCATAACCATGAGTGATAA
Features (pLannotate 1.2.2; 22 found; start..end, strand, type, name):
    643..1231    +  rep_origin     ori: high-copy-number ColE1/pMB1/pBR322/pUC origin of replication
   1414..1506    +  CDS            lacI (fragment): lac repressor; lacI; The lac repressor binds to the lac operator to inhibit transcription in E. coli. This inhibition can be relieved by adding lactose or isopropyl-β-D-thiogalactopyranoside (IPTG).
   1519..1540    +  protein_bind   CAP binding site: CAP binding activates transcription in the presence of cAMP. E. coli catabolite activator protein
   1555..1585    +  promoter       lac promoter: promoter for the E. coli lac operon
   1593..1609    +  protein_bind   lac operator: The lac repressor binds to the lac operator to inhibit transcription in E. coli. This inhibition can be relieved by adding lactose or isopropyl-β-D-thiogalactopyranoside (IPTG). lac repressor encoded by lacI
   1682..1803    -  polyA_signal   SV40 poly(A) signal: SV40 polyadenylation signal
   1798..1956    -  CDS            ble (fragment): BLE_KLEPN - Experimental evidence at protein level: Swiss-Prot protein existence level 1. Binding protein with a strong affinity to the bleomycin family of antibiotics. Binds to CL990; an antimitotic-antibiotic compound. From Klebsiella pneumoniae.
   1980..2771    -  CDS            neo: KKA2_KLEPN - Also known as kan, nptII. Experimental evidence at protein level: Swiss-Prot protein existence level 1. Resistance to kanamycin, neomycin, paromomycin, ribostamycin, butirosin and gentamicin B. From Klebsiella pneumoniae.
   2838..3167    -  promoter       SV40 promoter: SV40 enhancer and early promoter
   3181..3609    -  rep_origin     f1 ori (sequence partly withheld): f1 bacteriophage origin of replication; arrow indicates direction of (+) strand synthesis
   3630..3651    -  promoter       SV40 promoter (fragment): SV40 enhancer and early promoter
   3655..3879    -  polyA_signal   bGH poly(A) signal: bovine growth hormone polyadenylation signal
   4472..5794    -  CDS            Keap1 (fragment): KEAP1_MOUSE - Also known as Inrf2 From Mus musculus (Mouse).
   5811..5830    -  CDS            Strep-Tag II (fragment): peptide that binds Strep-Tactin®, an engineered form of streptavidin
   5945..5965    -  CDS            FLAG (fragment): FLAG® epitope tag, followed by an enterokinase cleavage site
   6010..6028    -  promoter       T7 promoter: promoter for bacteriophage T7 RNA polymerase
   6044..6077    -  LTR            5' LTR (truncated) (fragment): truncated 5' long terminal repeat (LTR) from HIV-1
   6073..6276    -  promoter       CMV promoter: human cytomegalovirus (CMV) immediate early promoter
   6277..6656    -  enhancer       CMV enhancer: human cytomegalovirus immediate early enhancer
   6811..6863    +  misc_feature   bom (fragment): basis of mobility region from pBR322
   6922..7026    +  promoter       AmpR promoter: bla
   7027..472     +  CDS            AmpR (across the origin): β-lactamase; bla; confers resistance to ampicillin, carbenicillin, and related antibiotics
