[The description below was written by a language model from this plasmid's Addgene catalogue record and pLannotate feature annotations shown in this document.]
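Description:
pcDNA3.1 2xFLAG-2xSTREP-Keap1 (mouse) is a mammalian expression plasmid of about 7.4 kb, built on the pcDNA3.1 backbone. It carries the mouse Keap1 coding sequence fused to an N-terminal tandem affinity tag. In bacteria it is maintained through a high-copy ColE1/pUC-type origin and selected with ampicillin via the β-lactamase gene. An f1 phage origin is also present. For mammalian cells, the backbone supplies a neomycin phosphotransferase cassette driven by the SV40 enhancer/early promoter and ended by an SV40 polyadenylation signal, which would allow G418 selection of stable transfectants. Short lac-region, ble, bom and HIV-1 LTR matches in the annotation appear to be backbone remnants or chance partial hits, not functional elements.

The expression unit consists of the human cytomegalovirus immediate-early enhancer and promoter, a T7 promoter, the FLAG and Strep-tag II sequences, the Keap1 open reading frame and a bovine growth hormone polyadenylation signal. The automated annotation marks only one partial FLAG hit, one partial Strep-tag II hit and a fragment of Keap1. However, the construct name indicates two copies of each tag, and the spacing between the annotated features leaves room for the additional tag copies and a longer coding region. The cloning sites used are not recorded.

Keap1 is the substrate adaptor of a cullin-3 ubiquitin ligase, best known for regulating Nrf2. A FLAG/Strep-tagged version suits transient or stable overexpression, immunoblot detection and single or sequential affinity purification of Keap1 complexes to identify interacting proteins. The associated publication concerns EMSY, homologous recombination repair and immune evasion in lung cancer.
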