Addgene plasmid #236421: pcDNA3.1 2xFLAG-2xSTREP-Keap1 (mouse)
Depositing lab: Michele Pagano. Publication: EMSY inhibits homologous recombination repair and the interferon response, promoting lung cancer immune evasion. Marzio A, Kurz E, Sahni JM, Di Feo G, Puccini J, Jiang S, Hirsch CA, Arbini AA, Wu WL, Pass HI, Bar-Sagi D, Papagiannakopoulos T, Pagano M. Cell. 2022 Jan 6;185(1):169-183.e19. doi: 10.1016/j.cell.2021.12.005. Epub 2021 Dec 27. PubMed 34963055.
Backbone
  Vector backbone: pcDNA3.1
  Vector type: Mammalian Expression
Growth in bacteria
  Bacterial resistance: Ampicillin, 100 μg/mL
  Growth temperature: 37°C
  Growth strain: DH5alpha
  Copy number: High Copy
Gene/Insert
  Gene/Insert name: KEAP1
  Species: M. musculus (mouse)
  Entrez Gene: Keap1 (a.k.a. INRF2, mKIAA0132)
  Cloning method: Restriction Enzyme; 5′ cloning site Unknown (unknown if destroyed)
Terms and licenses: Academic/Nonprofit Terms; Industry Terms: Not Available to Industry
How to cite: pcDNA3.1 2xFLAG-2xSTREP-Keap1 (mouse) was a gift from Michele Pagano (Addgene plasmid # 236421 ; http://n2t.net/addgene:236421 ; RRID:Addgene_236421)
